>Addgene plasmid #63905 | pYC48 | depositor full sequence | sequence record 111239 | pYC48 sequence 6024 bps
TCGCGCGTTTCGGTGATGACGGTGAAAACCTCTGACACATGCAGCTCCCGGAGACGGTCACAGCTTGTCT
GTAAGCGGATGCCGGGAGCAGACAAGCCCGTCAGGGCGCGTCAGCGGGTGTTGGCGGGTGTCGGGGCTGG
CTTAACTATGCGGCATCAGAGCAGATTGTACTGAGAGTGCACCACGCTTTTCAATTCAATTCATCATTTT
TTTTTTATTCTTTTTTTTGATTTCGGTTTCTTTGAAATTTTTTTGATTCGGTAATCTCCGAACAGAAGGA
AGAACGAAGGAAGGAGCACAGACTTAGATTGGTATATATACGCATATGTAGTGTTGAAGAAACATGAAAT
TGCCCAGTATTCTTAACCCAACTGCACAGAACAAAAACCTGCAGGAAACGAAGATAAATCATGTCGAAAG
CTACATATAAGGAACGTGCTGCTACTCATCCTAGTCCTGTTGCTGCCAAGCTATTTAATATCATGCACGA
AAAGCAAACAAACTTGTGTGCTTCATTGGATGTTCGTACCACCAAGGAATTACTGGAGTTAGTTGAAGCA
TTAGGTCCCAAAATTTGTTTACTAAAAACACATGTGGATATCTTGACTGATTTTTCCATGGAGGGCACAG
TTAAGCCGCTAAAGGCATTATCCGCCAAGTACAATTTTTTACTCTTCGAAGACAGAAAATTTGCTGACAT
TGGTAATACAGTCAAATTGCAGTACTCTGCGGGTGTATACAGAATAGCAGAATGGGCAGACATTACGAAT
GCACACGGTGTGGTGGGCCCAGGTATTGTTAGCGGTTTGAAGCAGGCGGCAGAAGAAGTAACAAAGGAAC
CTAGAGGCCTTTTGATGTTAGCAGAATTGTCATGCAAGGGCTCCCTATCTACTGGAGAATATACTAAGGG
TACTGTTGACATTGCGAAGAGCGACAAAGATTTTGTTATCGGCTTTATTGCTCAAAGAGACATGGGTGGA
AGAGATGAAGGTTACGATTGGTTGATTATGACACCCGGTGTGGGTTTAGATGACAAGGGAGACGCATTGG
GTCAACAGTATAGAACCGTGGATGATGTGGTCTCTACAGGATCTGACATTATTATTGTTGGAAGAGGACT
ATTTGCAAAGGGAAGGGATGCTAAGGTAGAGGGTGAACGTTACAGAAAAGCAGGCTGGGAAGCATATTTG
AGAAGATGCGGCCAGCAAAACTAAAAAACTGTATTATAAGTAAATGCATGTATACTAAACTCACAAATTA
GAGCTTCAATTTAATTATATCAGTTATTACCCTGCGGTGTGAAATACCGCACAGATGCGTAAGGAGAAAA
TACCGCATCAGGAAATTGTAAACGTTAATATTTTGTTAAAATTCGCGTTAAATTTTTGTTAAATCAGCTC
ATTTTTTAACCAATAGGCCGAAATCGGCAAAATCCCTTATAAATCAAAAGAATAGACCGAGATAGGGT
[37 nt withheld, positions 1469-1505]
AAAGAACGTGGACTCCAACGTCAAAGG
[49 nt withheld, positions 1533-1581]
T
[91 nt withheld, positions 1583-1673]
G
[124 nt withheld, positions 1675-1798]
CGCGCCATTCGCCATTCAGGCTGCGCAACTGTTGGGAAGGGCGATCGGTGCGGGCCTCTTCGCTATTACG
CCAGCTGGCGAAGGGGGGATGTGCTGCAAGGCGATTAAGTTGGGTAACGCCAGGGTTTTCCCAGTCACGA
CGTTGTAAAACGACGGCCAGTGAATTGTAATACGACTCACTATAGGGCGAATTGGAGCTCCACCGCGGTG
GCGGCCGCTCTAGAACTAGTGGATCCTATACCCATACGATGTTCCTGACTATGCGGGCTATCCGTATGAC
GTCCCGGACTATGCAGGCTCCTATCCATATGACGTTCCAGATTACGCTGCTCAGTGCTGAAGATCCGAAG
TTCCTATACTTTCTAGAGAATAGGAACTTCGTGCGCTTTTGAACCACGTAAAGTGCTGTAAACCAGCTCT
ATTCAATGAGGTAAATGATAAAGTTTATAAGAGACCAAAAAATTCAAAAAAAAAATTGAAAAATTATATT
GGTATTTATATGAAACAATAGTTCAGTTCAAAGCGCTAGCTTTTCTCATCTCAACTAACCGGTATTAGGT
GGGTATTTATTTAATATGGGAACAAGAAATGTGACATTAATGTTCATGTTTTTATTTTCATTATTTATTC
TATATGGTTTGGGACTTGATGTTATGTCTTAATTCATAGAGATCCGCTTGCCTCGTCCCCGCCGGGTCAC
CCGGCCAGCGACATGGAGGCCCAGAATACCCTCCTTGACAGTCTTGACGTGCGCAGCTCAGGGGCATGAT
GTGACTGTCGCCCGTACATTTAGCCCATACATCCCCATGTATAATCATTTGCATCCATACATTTTGATGG
CCGCACGGCGCGAAGCAAAAATTACGGCTCCTCGCTGCAGACCTGCGAGCAGGGAAACGCTCCCCTCACA
GACGCGTTGAATTGTCCCCACGCCGCGCCCCTGTAGAGAAATATAAAAGGTTAGGATTTGCCACTGAGGT
TCTTCTTTCATATACTTCCTTTTAAAATCTTGCTAGGATACAGTTCTCACATCACATCCGAACATAAACA
ACCGGATCGATCCTACAATTATGTCTACTACTTTGGATGATACTGCTTATAGATACAGAACTTCTGTTCC
AGGTGATGCTGAAGCTATTGAAGCTTTGGATGGTTCTTTCACTACCGATACTGTTTTTAGAGTTACTGCT
ACTGGTGATGGTTTCACTTTGAGAGAAGTTCCAGTTGATCCACCATTGACTAAGGTTTTCCCAGATGATG
AATCCGATGATGAATCCGATGCTGGTGAAGATGGTGATCCAGATTCTAGAACTTTCGTTGCTTATGGTGA
TGATGGTGATTTGGCTGGTTTCGTTGTTGTTTCTTATTCTGGTTGGAACAGAAGATTGACTGTTGAAGAT
ATTGAAGTTGCTCCAGAACATAGAGGTCATGGTGTTGGTAGAGCTTTGATGGGTTTGGCTACTGAATTCG
CCAGAGAAAGAGGTGCTGGTCATTTGTGGTTGGAAGTTACCAATGTTAATGCTCCAGCTATTCATGCTTA
TAGAAGAATGGGTTTCACTTTGTGTGGTTTGGATACTGCTTTATACGATGGTACTGCTTCCGATGGTGAA
CAAGCTTTGTATATGTCTATGCCATGTCCATAATAACTCGACCAGTACTGACAATAAAAAGATTCTTGTT
TTCAAGAACTTGTCATTTGTATAGTTTTTTTATATTGTAGTTGTTCTATTTTAATCAAATGTTAGCGTGA
TTTATATTTTTTTTCGCCTCGACATCATCTGCCCAGATGCGAAGTTAAGTGCGCAGAAAGTAATATCATG
CGTCAATCGTATGTGAATGCTGGTCGCTATACTGCTGTCGATTCGATACTAACGCCGCCATCCAGTGTCG
ATCGACGAAGTTCCTATACTTTCTAGAGAATAGGAACTTCGTCCTCGAGGGGGGGCCCGGTACCAGCTTT
TGTTCCCTTTAGTGAGGGTTAATTCCGAGCTTGGCGTAATCATGGTCATAGCTGTTTCCTGTGTGAAATT
GTTATCCGCTCACAATTCCACACAACATAGGAGCCGGAAGCATAAAGTGTAAAGCCTGGGGTGCCTAATG
AGTGAGGTAACTCACATTAATTGCGTTGCGCTCACTGCCCGCTTTCCAGTCGGGAAACCTGTCGTGCCAG
CTGCATTAATGAATCGGCCAACGCGCGGGGAGAGGCGGTTTGCGTATTGGGCGCTCTTCCGCTTCCTCGC
TCACTGACTCGCTGCGCTCGGTCGTTCGGCTGCGGCGAGCGGTATCAGCTCACTCAAAGGCGGTAATACG
GTTATCCACAGAATCAGGGGATAACGCAGGAAAGAACATGTGAGCAAAAGGCCAGCAAAAGGCCAGGAAC
CGTAAAAAGGCCGCGTTGCTGGCGTTTTTCCATAGGCTCGGCCCCCCTGACGAGCATCACAAAAATCGAC
GCTCAAGTCAGAGGTGGCGAAACCCGACAGGACTATAAAGATACCAGGCGTTCCCCCCTGGAAGCTCCCT
CGTGCGCTCTCCTGTTCCGACCCTGCCGCTTACCGGATACCTGTCCGCCTTTCTCCCTTCGGGAAGCGTG
GCGCTTTCTCAATGCTCACGCTGTAGGTATCTCAGTTCGGTGTAGGTCGTTCGCTCCAAGCTGGGCTGTG
TGCACGAACCCCCCGTTCAGCCCGACCGCTGCGCCTTATCCGGTAACTATCGTCTTGAGTCCAACCCGGT
AAGACACGACTTATCGCCACTGGCAGCAGCCACTGGTAACAGGATTAGCAGAGCGAGGTATGTAGGCGGT
GCTACAGAGTTCTTGAAGTGGTGGCCTAACTACGGCTACACTAGAAGGACAGTATTTGGTATCTGCGCTC
TGCTGAAGCCAGTTACCTTCGGAAAAAGAGTTGGTAGCTCTTGATCCGGCAAACAAACCACCGCTGGTAG
CGGTGGTTTTTTTGTTTGCAAGCAGCAGATTACGCGCAGAAAAAAAGGATCTCAAGAAGATCCTTTGATC
TTTTCTACGGGGTCTGACGCTCAGTGGAACGAAAACTCACGTTAAGGGATTTTGGTCATGAGATTATCAA
AAAGGATCTTCACCTAGATCCTTTTAAATTAAAAATGAAGTTTTAAATCAATCTAAAGTATATATGAGTA
AACTTGGTCTGACAGTTACCAATGCTTAATCAGTGAGGCACCTATCTCAGCGATCTGTCTATTTCGTTCA
TCCATAGTTGCCTGACTGCCCGTCGTGTAGATAACTACGATACGGGAGGGCTTACCATCTGGCCCCAGTG
CTGCAATGATACCGCGAGACCCACGCTCACCGGCTCCAGATTTATCAGCAATAAACCAGCCAGCCGGAAG
GGCCGAGCGCAGAAGTGGTCCTGCAACTTTATCCGCCTCCATCCAGTCTATTAATTGTTGCCGGGAAGCT
AGAGTAAGTAGTTCGCCAGTTAATAGTTTGCGCAACGTTGTTGCCATTGCTACAGGCATCGTGGTGTCAC
GCTCGTCGTTTGGTATGGCTTCATTCAGCTCCGGTTCCCAACGATCAAGGCGAGTTACATGATCCCCCAT
GTTGTGAAAAAAAGCGGTTAGCTCCTTCGGTCCTCCGATCGTTGTCAGAAGTAAGTTGGCCGCAGTGTTA
TCACTCATGGTTATGGCAGCACTGCATAATTCTCTTACTGTCATGCCATCCGTAAGATGCTTTTCTGTGA
CTGGTGAGTACTCAACCAAGTCATTCTGAGAATAGTGTATGCGGCGACCGAGTTGCTCTTGCCCGGCGTC
AATACGGGATAATACCGCGCCACATAGCAGAACTTTAAAAGTGCTCATCATTGGAAAACGTTCTTCGGGG
CGAAAACTCTCAAGGATCTTACCGCTGTTGAGATCCAGTTCGATGTAACCCACTCGTGCACCCAACTGAT
CTTCAGCATCTTTTACTTTCACCAGCGTTTCTGGGTGAGCAAAAACAGGAAGGCAAAATGCCGCAAAAAA
GGGAATAAGGGCGACACGGAAATGTTGAATACTCATACTCTTCCTTTTTCAATATTATTGAAGCATTTAT
CAGGGTTATTGTCTCATGAGCGGATACATATTTGAATGTATTTAGAAAAATAAACAAATAGGGGTTCCGC
GCACATTTCCCCGAAAAGTGCCACCTGACGTCTAAGAAACCATTATTATCATGACATTAACCTATAAAAA
TAGGCGTATCACGAGGCCCTTTCGTC
Features (pLannotate 1.2.2; 24 found; start..end, strand, type, name):
    137..184     +  misc_feature   bom (fragment): basis of mobility region from pBR322
    195..410     +  promoter       URA3 promoter: S. cerevisiae URA3
    411..1214    +  CDS            URA3: orotidine-5'-phosphate decarboxylase, required for uracil biosynthesis; S. cerevisiae URA3; yeast auxotrophic marker, counterselectable with 5-fluoroorotic acid (5-FOA)
   1293..1342    +  misc_feature   bom (fragment): basis of mobility region from pBR322
   1343..1798    -  rep_origin     f1 ori (sequence partly withheld): f1 bacteriophage origin of replication; arrow indicates direction of (+) strand synthesis
   1806..1963    -  CDS            lacZα (fragment): LacZα fragment of β-galactosidase; lacZ fragment
   1966..1984    +  promoter       T7 promoter: promoter for bacteriophage T7 RNA polymerase
   1993..2034    +  misc_feature   MCS (fragment): pBluescript multiple cloning site
   2037..2126    +  CDS            3xHA: three tandem HA epitope tags
   2145..2178    -  protein_bind   FRT (minimal): supports FLP-mediated excision but not integration (Turan and Bode, 2011) FLP recombinase from the Saccharomyces cerevisiae 2μ plasmid
   2508..2851    +  promoter       TEF promoter: Ashbya gossypii TEF promoter
   2869..3438    +  CDS            sta: STA_STRLA - Experimental evidence at protein level: Swiss-Prot protein existence level 1. Involved in resistance to streptothricin, a broad-spectrum antibiotic produced by streptomycetes. Detoxifies streptothricin via acetylation of the beta amino group of the first beta-lysyl moiety of streptothricin. From Streptomyces lavendulae.
   3455..3652    +  terminator     TEF terminator: Ashbya gossypii TEF terminator
   3695..3728    -  protein_bind   FRT (minimal): supports FLP-mediated excision but not integration (Turan and Bode, 2011) FLP recombinase from the Saccharomyces cerevisiae 2μ plasmid
   3731..3752    +  misc_feature   MCS (fragment): pBluescript multiple cloning site
   3764..3782    -  promoter       T3 promoter: promoter for bacteriophage T3 RNA polymerase
   3827..3843    -  protein_bind   lac operator: The lac repressor binds to the lac operator to inhibit transcription in E. coli. This inhibition can be relieved by adding lactose or isopropyl-β-D-thiogalactopyranoside (IPTG). lac repressor encoded by lacI
   3851..3881    -  promoter       lac promoter: promoter for the E. coli lac operon
   3896..3917    -  protein_bind   CAP binding site: CAP binding activates transcription in the presence of cAMP. E. coli catabolite activator protein
   3930..4022    -  CDS            lacI (fragment): lac repressor; lacI; The lac repressor binds to the lac operator to inhibit transcription in E. coli. This inhibition can be relieved by adding lactose or isopropyl-β-D-thiogalactopyranoside (IPTG).
   4205..4793    -  rep_origin     ori: high-copy-number ColE1/pMB1/pBR322/pUC origin of replication
   4964..5824    -  CDS            AmpR: β-lactamase; bla; confers resistance to ampicillin, carbenicillin, and related antibiotics
   5825..5929    -  promoter       AmpR promoter: bla
   6024..35      +  CDS            rop (fragment) (across the origin): Rop protein, which maintains plasmids at low copy number; rop
