[The description below was written by a language model from this plasmid's Addgene catalogue record and pLannotate feature annotations shown in this document.]
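Description:
pYC48 is an empty recipient vector for building C-terminal HA epitope fusions in yeast, developed in the context of a Candida glabrata vector set. It derives from pYC44, into which the HA tag was inserted as a BamHI/BglII fragment at a BamHI site. The plasmid is described as integrative, and consistent with this the annotated features include no yeast replication origin or centromere. In E. coli it is maintained through a high-copy ColE1/pUC-type origin with ampicillin resistance (AmpR with its bla promoter). A pBluescript-like scaffold contributes an f1 origin, lacZα and lac regulatory remnants, and flanking T7 and T3 promoters.

The functional region sits between the T7 and T3 promoters. A fragment of the pBluescript multiple cloning site lies immediately upstream of a 3xHA coding sequence, so a gene segment cloned there in frame would acquire three tandem HA epitopes at its C-terminus. No yeast promoter is annotated upstream of this cloning site, and the record does not state how fusions are expressed. Presumably expression depends on the inserted sequence or on the native locus after integration.

Downstream of the tag is a nourseothricin resistance cassette, made up of a streptothricin acetyltransferase gene under the Ashbya gossypii TEF promoter and terminator. It is bracketed by two minimal FRT sites in the same orientation, which should allow FLP recombinase to excise the marker after selection. A separate S. cerevisiae URA3 gene with its own promoter provides uracil prototrophy selection and can be counterselected with 5-FOA. Tagged proteins can be detected or immunoprecipitated using anti-HA reagents.
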