Addgene plasmid #63905: pYC48
Purpose: (Empty Backbone) Recipient integrative vector to construct HA tagged fusions
Depositing lab: Irene Castano Navarro. Depositing organization: Instituto Potosino de Investigacion Cientifica y Tecnologica. Publication: Expression vectors for C-terminal fusions with fluorescent proteins and epitope tags in Candida glabrata. Yanez-Carrillo P, Orta-Zavalza E, Gutierrez-Escobedo G, Patron-Soberano A, De Las Penas A, Castano I. Fungal Genet Biol. 2015 May 15. pii: S1087-1845(15)00087-0. doi: 10.1016/j.fgb.2015.04.020. PubMed 25986172.
Backbone
  Vector backbone: pYC44
  Backbone size (bp): 5915
  Modifications to backbone: digestion with BamH1 and cloning of HA tag as BamH1/BglII fragment
  Vector type: Yeast Expression
  Selectable markers: URA3 ; Nourseothricin
  Tag / fusion protein: HA
Growth in bacteria
  Bacterial resistance: Ampicillin, 100 μg/mL
  Growth temperature: 30°C
  Growth strain: DH10B
  Copy number: High Copy
Terms and licenses: Academic/Nonprofit Terms; Industry Terms: Not Available to Industry
How to cite: pYC48 was a gift from Irene Castano Navarro (Addgene plasmid # 63905 ; http://n2t.net/addgene:63905 ; RRID:Addgene_63905)
