>Addgene plasmid #63905 | pYC48 | addgene partial sequence | sequence record 111185 | M13pUC-Fwd 5'-CCCAGTCACGACGTTGTAAAACG-3'
ATAGGGCGAATTGGAGCTCCACCGCGGTGGCGGCCGCTCTAGAACTAGTGGATCCTATACCCATACGATG
TTCCTGACTATGCGGGCTATCCGTATGACGTCCCGGACTATGCAGGCTCCTATCCATATGACGTTCCAGA
TTACGCTGCTCAGTGCTGAAGATCCGAAGTTCCTATACTTTCTAGAGAATAGGAACTTCGTGCGCTTTTG
AACCACGTAAAGTGCTGTAAACCAGCTCTATTCAATGAGGTAAATGATAAAGTTTATAAGAGACCAAAAA
ATTCAAAAAAAAAATTGAAAAATTATATTGGTATTTATATGAAACAATAGTTCAGTTCAAAGCGCTAGCT
TTTCTCATCTCAACTAACCGGTATTAGGTGGGTATTTATTTAATATGGGAACAAGAAATGTGACATTAAT
GTTCATGTTTTTATTTTCATTATTTATTCTATATGGTTTGGGACTTGATGTTATGTCTTAATTCATAGAG
ATCCGCTTGCCTCGTCCCCGCCGGGTCACCCGGCCAGCGACATGGAGGCCCAGAATACCCTCCTTGACAG
TCTTGACGTGCGCAGCTCAGGGGCATGATGTGACTGTCGCCCGTACATTTAGCCCATACATCCCCATGTA
TAATCATTTGCATCCATACATTTTGATGGCCGCACGGCGCGAAGCAAAAATTACGGCTCCTCGCTGCAGA
CCTGCGAGCAGGGAAACGCTCCCCTCACAGACGCGTTGAATTGTCCCCACGCCGCGCCCCTGTAGAGAAA
TATAAAAGGTTAGGATTTGCCACTGAGGTTCTTCTTTCATATACTTCCTT
