>Addgene plasmid #63905 | pYC48 | addgene partial sequence | sequence record 111238 | M13pUC-Rev 5'-AGCGGATAACAATTTCACACAGG-3'
ACCCTCACTAAAGGGAACAAAAGCTGGTACCGGGCCCCCCCTCGAGGACGAAGTTCCTATTCTCTAGAAA
GTATAGGAACTTCGTCGATCGACACTGGATGGCGGCGTTAGTATCGAATCGACAGCAGTATAGCGACCAG
CATTCACATACGATTGACGCATGATATTACTTTCTGCGCACTTAACTTCGCATCTGGGCAGATGATGTCG
AGGCGAAAAAAAATATAAATCACGCTAACATTTGATTAAAATAGAACAACTACAATATAAAAAAACTATA
CAAATGACAAGTTCTTGAAAACAAGAATCTTTTTATTGTCAGTACTGGTCGAGTTATTATGGACATGGCA
TAGACATATACAAAGCTTGTTCACCATCGGAAGCAGTACCATCGTATAAAGCAGTATCCAAACCACACAA
AGTGAAACCCATTCTTCTATAAGCATGAATAGCTGGAGCATTAACATTGGTAACTTCCAACCACAAATGA
CCAGCACCTCTTTCTCTGGCGAATTCAGTAGCCAAACCCATCAAAGCTCTACCAACACCATGACCTCTAT
GTTCTGGAGCAACTTCAATATCTTCAACAGTCAATCTTCTGTTCCAACCAGAATAAGAAACAACAACGAA
ACCAGCCAAATCACCATCATCACCATAAGCAACGAAAGTTCTAGAATCTGGATCACCATCTTCACCAGCA
TCGGATTCATCATCGGATTCATCATCTGGGAAAACCTTAGTCAATGGTGGATCAACTGGAACTTCTCTCA
AAGTGAAACCATCACCAGTAGCAGTAACTCTAAA
